LOCUS       Exported 2661 bp ds-DNA circular SYN 13-MAY-2021
DEFINITION  Adenosine GPCR.
ACCESSION   .
VERSION     .
KEYWORDS    pWS625
SOURCE      synthetic DNA construct
  ORGANISM  synthetic DNA construct
REFERENCE   1 (bases 1 to 2661)
  AUTHORS   Shaw WM, Yamauchi H, Mead J, Gowers GF, Bell DJ, Oling D, Larsson N,
            Wigglesworth M, Ladds G, Ellis T
  TITLE     Engineering a Model Cell for Rational Tuning of GPCR Signaling.
  JOURNAL   Cell. 2019 Apr 18;177(3):782-796.e27. doi:
            10.1016/j.cell.2019.02.023. Epub 2019 Apr 4.
  PUBMED    30955892
REFERENCE   2 (bases 1 to 2661)
  AUTHORS   .
  TITLE     Direct Submission
  JOURNAL   Exported May 13, 2021 from SnapGene Server 1.1.58
            http://www.snapgene.com
FEATURES             Location/Qualifiers
     source          1..2661
                     /organism="synthetic DNA construct"
                     /mol_type="other DNA"
     terminator      1028..1062
                     /label=lambda t0 terminator
                     /note="minimal transcription terminator from phage lambda
                     (Scholtissek and Grosse, 1987)"
     CDS             complement(1133..1792)
                     /codon_start=1
                     /gene="cat"
                     /product="chloramphenicol acetyltransferase"
                     /label=CmR
                     /note="confers resistance to chloramphenicol"
                     /translation="MEKKITGYTTVDISQWHRKEHFEAFQSVAQCTYNQTVQLDITAFL
                     KTVKKNKHKFYPAFIHILARLMNAHPEFRMAMKDGELVIWDSVHPCYTVFHEQTETFSS
                     LWSEYHDDFRQFLHIYSQDVACYGENLAYFPKGFIENMFFVSANPWVSFTSFDLNVANM
                     DNFFAPVFTMGKYYTQGDKVLMPLAIQVHHAVCDGFHVGRMLNELQQYCDEWQGGA"
     primer_bind     1707..1726
                     /label=CAT-R
                     /note="Chloramphenicol resistance gene, reverse primer"
     rep_origin      1974..2562
                     /direction=RIGHT
                     /label=ori
                     /note="high-copy-number ColE1/pMB1/pBR322/pUC origin of
                     replication"
     primer_bind     2463..2482
                     /label=pBR322ori-F
                     /note="pBR322 origin, forward primer"
ORIGIN
        1 agtcggtctc atatgttgtt ggaaacacaa gatgcgttgt atgttgcgtt ggaattggta
       61 attgctgcgc tatcggttgc gggaaatgtt ttggtttgtg ctgcggttgg aacggcgaat
      121 accttgcaaa cgcctactaa ttattttttg gtttcattgg cagcggctga tgttgctgtt
      181 ggactatttg ctattccttt cgctattact atttctttgg gattttgtac cgatttttat
      241 ggatgtctat ttctagcttg ttttgttttg gttctaacgc aatcttcaat tttttctcta
      301 ttggctgttg ccgtagatag gtatttggct atttgcgtac cgctaaggta caagtccctt
      361 gtaacgggaa ctcgtgccag gggagtaata gcagtactat gggtactagc tttcggaatt
      421 ggacttaccc cttttttggg atggaattcc aaggattccg ctactaataa ttgtacagag
      481 ccttgggacg gaactacgaa cgagtcttgt tgtctagtta aatgcctatt cgaaaacgtt
      541 gtacctatgt cttatatggt gtactttaac tttttcggat gcgtgttgcc tcctttgcta
      601 atcatgttgg ttatttatat aaaaattttt ttggttgctt gtaggcaact acaacgtacc
      661 gaattgatgg atcattcgag gactactcta caaagggaaa ttcacgccgc taaatccttg
      721 gctatgatag ttggaatatt cgctttgtgt tggctccctg ttcacgcagt gaattgcgta
      781 accctatttc aacctgcaca aggcaagaac aaacctaaat gggccatgaa catggctata
      841 ctattgtccc acgctaactc cgtggtaaac cctatagtat acgcatatag gaatcgtgat
      901 tttcgttata ccttccataa gataatttca aggtacctac tatgtcaggc cgacgtaaaa
      961 tccggaaacg gccaagcagg agtgcaacct gcactaggcg ttggactcgg atcctgagac
     1021 cagaccaata aaaaacgccc ggcggcaacc gagcgttctg aacaaatcca gatggagttc
     1081 tgaggtcatt actggatcta tcaacaggag tccaagcgag ctcgatatca aattacgccc
     1141 cgccctgcca ctcatcgcag tactgttgta attcattaag cattctgccg acatggaagc
     1201 catcacaaac ggcatgatga acctgaatcg ccagcggcat cagcaccttg tcgccttgcg
     1261 tataatattt gcccatggtg aaaacggggg cgaagaagtt gtccatattg gccacgttta
     1321 aatcaaaact ggtgaaactc acccagggat tggctgaaac gaaaaacata ttctcaataa
     1381 accctttagg gaaataggcc aggttttcac cgtaacacgc cacatcttgc gaatatatgt
     1441 gtagaaactg ccggaaatcg tcgtggtatt cactccagag cgatgaaaac gtttcagttt
     1501 gctcatggaa aacggtgtaa caagggtgaa cactatccca tatcaccagc tcaccgtctt
     1561 tcattgccat acgaaattcc ggatgagcat tcatcaggcg ggcaagaatg tgaataaagg
     1621 ccggataaaa cttgtgctta tttttcttta cggtctttaa aaaggccgta atatccagct
     1681 gaacggtctg gttataggta cattgagcaa ctgactgaaa tgcctcaaaa tgttctttac
     1741 gatgccattg ggatatatca acggtggtat atccagtgat ttttttctcc attttagctt
     1801 ccttagctcc tgaaaatctc gataactcaa aaaatacgcc cggtagtgat cttatttcat
     1861 tatggtgaaa gttggaacct cttacgtgcc cgatcaatca tgaccaaaat cccttaacgt
     1921 gagttttcgt tccactgagc gtcagacccc gtagaaaaga tcaaaggatc ttcttgagat
     1981 cctttttttc tgcgcgtaat ctgctgcttg caaacaaaaa aaccaccgct accagcggtg
     2041 gtttgtttgc cggatcaaga gctaccaact ctttttccga aggtaactgg cttcagcaga
     2101 gcgcagatac caaatactgt tcttctagtg tagccgtagt taggccacca cttcaagaac
     2161 tctgtagcac cgcctacata cctcgctctg ctaatcctgt taccagtggc tgctgccagt
     2221 ggcgataagt cgtgtcttac cgggttggac tcaagacgat agttaccgga taaggcgcag
     2281 cggtcgggct gaacgggggg ttcgtgcaca cagcccagct tggagcgaac gacctacacc
     2341 gaactgagat acctacagcg tgagctatga gaaagcgcca cgcttcccga agggagaaag
     2401 gcggacaggt atccggtaag cggcagggtc ggaacaggag agcgcacgag ggagcttcca
     2461 gggggaaacg cctggtatct ttatagtcct gtcgggtttc gccacctctg acttgagcgt
     2521 cgatttttgt gatgctcgtc aggggggcgg agcctatgga aaaacgccag caacgcggcc
     2581 tttttacggt tcctggcctt ttgctggcct tttgctcaca tgttctttcc tgcgttatcc
     2641 cctgattctg tggataaccg t
//
