[The description below was written by a language model from this plasmid's Addgene catalogue record and the feature table of its GenBank file.]
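Description:
pWS625 is a small (2,661 bp) circular part plasmid built on the pYTK001 backbone, the entry vector of the modular yeast toolkit used to store individual DNA parts for hierarchical assembly. Although it is catalogued as a yeast expression vector, the annotated features are purely bacterial: a high-copy ColE1/pUC-type origin of replication, a chloramphenicol acetyltransferase gene (CmR) for selection in E. coli, and a minimal phage lambda t0 transcription terminator. No yeast origin, centromere, auxotrophic marker, yeast promoter or yeast terminator is annotated, so on the evidence of the record this plasmid cannot by itself be maintained or drive expression in yeast. It serves instead as a storage and donor vector for the insert.

The insert is listed as "A2BR [3]" with the stated purpose "Adenosine GPCR", indicating the coding sequence for the adenosine A2B receptor. The "[3]" most likely denotes a type 3 (coding sequence) part in the toolkit's numbering, though the record does not explain it. The insert is not annotated in the feature table, but the roughly 1 kb unannotated region upstream of the lambda t0 terminator is the likely location. The species field gives S. cerevisiae, which probably reflects the intended expression host rather than the origin of the receptor gene, and the record does not say whether the sequence is codon-optimised. The cloning method is recorded as Gateway, yet no att recombination sites are annotated. The associated work concerns engineering a yeast model cell for tuning GPCR signalling, so this part would typically be combined with promoter and terminator parts to express the receptor in engineered yeast strains.
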