Addgene plasmid #123046: pWS625
Purpose: Adenosine GPCR
Depositing lab: Tom Ellis. Depositing organization: Imperial College London. Publication: Engineering a Model Cell for Rational Tuning of GPCR Signaling. Shaw WM, Yamauchi H, Mead J, Gowers GF, Bell DJ, Oling D, Larsson N, Wigglesworth M, Ladds G, Ellis T. Cell. 2019 Apr 18;177(3):782-796.e27. doi: 10.1016/j.cell.2019.02.023. Epub 2019 Apr 4. PubMed 30955892.
Backbone
  Vector backbone: pYTK001
  Vector type: Yeast Expression
Growth in bacteria
  Bacterial resistance: Chloramphenicol, 25 μg/mL
  Growth temperature: 37°C
  Growth strain: NEB Turbo Competent E. coli
  Copy number: High Copy
Gene/Insert
  Gene/Insert name: A2BR [3]
  Species: S. cerevisiae (budding yeast)
  Cloning method: Gateway Cloning
Terms and licenses: Academic/Nonprofit Terms; Industry Terms: Not Available to Industry
Depositor comments: Please visit https://www.biorxiv.org/content/10.1101/390559v1 for bioRxiv preprint.
How to cite: pWS625 was a gift from Tom Ellis (Addgene plasmid # 123046 ; http://n2t.net/addgene:123046 ; RRID:Addgene_123046)
